Addgene plasmid #84425: TOPO-BC31
Purpose: Encodes illumina barcodes for allele frequency sequencing (FREQ-Seq-Squared)
Depositing lab: J.J. Emerson. Depositing organization: University of California, Irvine. Publication: FREQ-Seq2: a method for precise high-throughput combinatorial quantification of allele frequencies. Zhao R, Lukacsovich T, Gaut R, Emerson JJ. G3 (Bethesda). 2023 Sep 30;13(10):jkad162. doi: 10.1093/g3journal/jkad162. PubMed 37494033.
Backbone
  Vector backbone: pCRII-TOPO
  Backbone manufacturer: Thermo Fisher Scientific
  Vector type: Barcoding plasmids
Growth in bacteria
  Bacterial resistance: Ampicillin, 100 μg/mL
  Growth temperature: 37°C
  Growth strain: DH5alpha
  Copy number: High Copy
Gene/Insert
  Gene/Insert name: BC31
  Species: Synthetic
  Insert size (bp): 86
  Promoter: SP6/T7
  Cloning method: TOPO Cloning
  Sequencing primers: 5′ T7; 3′ SP6
Terms and licenses: Academic/Nonprofit Terms; Industry Terms: Not Available to Industry
Depositor comments: This plasmid is part of the FREQ-Seq-Squared kit. See Addgene's kit collection page for more details: https://www.addgene.org/kits/
How to cite: TOPO-BC31 was a gift from J.J. Emerson (Addgene plasmid # 84425 ; http://n2t.net/addgene:84425 ; RRID:Addgene_84425)
