[The description below was written by a language model from this plasmid's Addgene catalogue record and pLannotate feature annotations shown in this document.]
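Description:
TOPO-BC31 is a small bacterial cloning plasmid (about 4.1 kb in the assembled sequence) built on the commercial pCRII-TOPO backbone, and it serves as a barcode-carrying template in the FREQ-Seq-Squared kit for allele frequency sequencing. It is maintained in E. coli at high copy through a ColE1/pUC-type origin and is selected with ampicillin via the β-lactamase gene. The feature table also shows an intact neo (kanamycin/neomycin phosphotransferase) coding sequence, preceded by a Tn5-derived fragment, which is typical of this backbone, although the catalogue entry lists ampicillin only. An f1 origin is present as well, which in principle allows production of single-stranded DNA with helper phage.

The payload is BC31, an 86 bp synthetic insert introduced by TOPO cloning that encodes an Illumina barcode. It is not annotated as a separate feature, but it would lie in the cloning region between the SP6 promoter and the opposing T7 promoter. These two phage promoters flank the insertion site and double as the sequencing primer sites used to verify the insert. The cloning site sits within the lac promoter/operator and lacZα region, so the lacZα annotation appears only as a fragment, consistent with the blue/white screening design of the parent vector; the short lacI fragment upstream is a backbone remnant rather than a functional repressor gene.

The plasmid is not an expression construct. As one member of a set of barcode plasmids, it is a renewable source of a defined barcode sequence for building combinatorially indexed Illumina libraries, so that allele frequencies can be quantified across many pooled samples. The record does not give the details of how the barcode is transferred to amplicons.
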