Features (pLannotate 1.2.2; 13 found; start..end, strand, type, name):
      2..94      +  CDS            lacI (fragment): lac repressor; lacI; The lac repressor binds to the lac operator to inhibit transcription in E. coli. This inhibition can be relieved by adding lactose or isopropyl-β-D-thiogalactopyranoside (IPTG).
    107..128     +  protein_bind   CAP binding site: CAP binding activates transcription in the presence of cAMP. E. coli catabolite activator protein
    143..173     +  promoter       lac promoter: promoter for the E. coli lac operon
    181..197     +  protein_bind   lac operator: The lac repressor binds to the lac operator to inhibit transcription in E. coli. This inhibition can be relieved by adding lactose or isopropyl-β-D-thiogalactopyranoside (IPTG). lac repressor encoded by lacI
    239..257     +  promoter       SP6 promoter: promoter for bacteriophage SP6 RNA polymerase
    493..511     -  promoter       T7 promoter: promoter for bacteriophage T7 RNA polymerase
    514..671     +  CDS            lacZα (fragment): LacZα fragment of β-galactosidase; lacZ fragment
    675..1103    +  rep_origin     f1 ori (sequence partly withheld): f1 bacteriophage origin of replication; arrow indicates direction of (+) strand synthesis
   1116..1415    +  CDS            tnpA (fragment): TN5P_ECOLX - Also known as tnp. Experimental evidence at protein level: Swiss-Prot protein existence level 1. Mediates transposition of transposon Tn5 by a 'cut and paste' mechanism. First, the monomeric transposase binds the 19 bp inverted DNA repeats flanking the transposon. Then, dimerization of the DNA- bound transposase creates a synaptic DNA complex. After nicking of the first DNA strand, excision of the transposon proceeds through a series of intermediates. The transposase then mediates the insertion of the transposon at a new site by strand transfer. The activity of the wild- type tran
   1447..2238    +  CDS            neo: KKA2_KLEPN - Also known as kan, nptII. Experimental evidence at protein level: Swiss-Prot protein existence level 1. Resistance to kanamycin, neomycin, paromomycin, ribostamycin, butirosin and gentamicin B. From Klebsiella pneumoniae.
   2242..2258    +  promoter       AmpR promoter (fragment): bla
   2259..3119    +  CDS            AmpR: β-lactamase; bla; confers resistance to ampicillin, carbenicillin, and related antibiotics
   3290..3878    +  rep_origin     ori: high-copy-number ColE1/pMB1/pBR322/pUC origin of replication
>Addgene plasmid #84425 | TOPO-BC31 | addgene full sequence | sequence record 163372 | Addgene assembled sequence
AGCGCCCAATACGCAAACCGCCTCTCCCCGCGCGTTGGCCGATTCATTAATGCAGCTGGCACGACAGGTT
TCCCGACTGGAAAGCGGGCAGTGAGCGCAACGCAATTAATGTGAGTTAGCTCACTCATTAGGCACCCCAG
GCTTTACACTTTATGCTTCCGGCTCGTATGTTGTGTGGAATTGTGAGCGGATAACAATTTCACACAGGAA
ACAGCTATGACCATGATTACGCCAAGCTATTTAGGTGACACTATAGAATACTCAAGCTATGCATCAAGCT
TGGTACCGAGCTCGGATCCACTAGTAACGGCCGCCAGTGTGCTGGAATTCGCCCTTGTAAGCAGTGGGTT
CTCTAGTGGCTAAGATCGGAAGAGCGGTTCAGCAGGAATGCCGAGACCGATCTCGTATGCCGTCTTCTGC
TTAAGGGCGAATTCTGCAGATATCCATCACACTGGCGGCCGCTCGAGCATGCATCTAGAGGGCCCAATTC
GCCCTATAGTGAGTCGTATTACAATTCACTGGCCGTCGTTTTACAACGTCGTGACTGGGAAAACCCTGGC
GTTACCCAACTTAATCGCCTTGCAGCACATCCCCCTTTCGCCAGCTGGCGTAATAGCGAAGAGGCCCGCA
CCGATCGCCCTTCCCAACAGTTGCGCAGCCTGAATGGCGAATGG
[124 nt withheld, positions 675-798]
C
[91 nt withheld, positions 800-890]
A
[49 nt withheld, positions 892-940]
CCTTTGACGTTGGAGTCCACGTTCTTT
[37 nt withheld, positions 968-1004]
ACCCTATCTCGGTCTATTCTTTTGATTTATAAGGGATTTTGCCGATTTCGGCCTATTGGTTAAAAAATGA
GCTGATTTAACAAAAATTTAACGCGAATTTTAACAAAATTCAGGGCGCAAGGGCTGCTAAAGGAAGCGGA
ACACGTAGAAAGCCAGTCCGCAGAAACGGTGCTGACCCCGGATGAATGTCAGCTACTGGGCTATCTGGAC
AAGGGAAAACGCAAGCGCAAAGAGAAAGCAGGTAGCTTGCAGTGGGCTTACATGGCGATAGCTAGACTGG
GCGGTTTTATGGACAGCAAGCGAACCGGAATTGCCAGCTGGGGCGCCCTCTGGTAAGGTTGGGAAGCCCT
GCAAAGTAAACTGGATGGCTTTCTTGCCGCCAAGGATCTGATGGCGCAGGGGATCAAGATCTGATCAAGA
GACAGGATGAGGATCGTTTCGCATGATTGAACAAGATGGATTGCACGCAGGTTCTCCGGCCGCTTGGGTG
GAGAGGCTATTCGGCTATGACTGGGCACAACAGACAATCGGCTGCTCTGATGCCGCCGTGTTCCGGCTGT
CAGCGCAGGGGCGCCCGGTTCTTTTTGTCAAGACCGACCTGTCCGGTGCCCTGAATGAACTGCAGGACGA
GGCAGCGCGGCTATCGTGGCTGGCCACGACGGGCGTTCCTTGCGCAGCTGTGCTCGACGTTGTCACTGAA
GCGGGAAGGGACTGGCTGCTATTGGGCGAAGTGCCGGGGCAGGATCTCCTGTCATCCCACCTTGCTCCTG
CCGAGAAAGTATCCATCATGGCTGATGCAATGCGGCGGCTGCATACGCTTGATCCGGCTACCTGCCCATT
CGACCACCAAGCGAAACATCGCATCGAGCGAGCACGTACTCGGATGGAAGCCGGTCTTGTCGATCAGGAT
GATCTGGACGAAGAGCATCAGGGGCTCGCGCCAGCCGAACTGTTCGCCAGGCTCAAGGCGCGCATGCCCG
ACGGCGAGGATCTCGTCGTGACCCATGGCGATGCCTGCTTGCCGAATATCATGGTGGAAAATGGCCGCTT
TTCTGGATTCATCGACTGTGGCCGGCTGGGTGTGGCGGACCGCTATCAGGACATAGCGTTGGCTACCCGT
GATATTGCTGAAGAGCTTGGCGGCGAATGGGCTGACCGCTTCCTCGTGCTTTACGGTATCGCCGCTCCCG
ATTCGCAGCGCATCGCCTTCTATCGCCTTCTTGACGAGTTCTTCTGAATTGAAAAAGGAAGAGTATGAGT
ATTCAACATTTCCGTGTCGCCCTTATTCCCTTTTTTGCGGCATTTTGCCTTCCTGTTTTTGCTCACCCAG
AAACGCTGGTGAAAGTAAAAGATGCTGAAGATCAGTTGGGTGCACGAGTGGGTTACATCGAACTGGATCT
CAACAGCGGTAAGATCCTTGAGAGTTTTCGCCCCGAAGAACGTTTTCCAATGATGAGCACTTTTAAAGTT
CTGCTATGTGGCGCGGTATTATCCCGTATTGACGCCGGGCAAGAGCAACTCGGTCGCCGCATACACTATT
CTCAGAATGACTTGGTTGAGTACTCACCAGTCACAGAAAAGCATCTTACGGATGGCATGACAGTAAGAGA
ATTATGCAGTGCTGCCATAACCATGAGTGATAACACTGCGGCCAACTTACTTCTGACAACGATCGGAGGA
CCGAAGGAGCTAACCGCTTTTTTGCACAACATGGGGGATCATGTAACTCGCCTTGATCGTTGGGAACCGG
AGCTGAATGAAGCCATACCAAACGACGAGCGTGACACCACGATGCCTGTAGCAATGGCAACAACGTTGCG
CAAACTATTAACTGGCGAACTACTTACTCTAGCTTCCCGGCAACAATTAATAGACTGGATGGAGGCGGAT
AAAGTTGCAGGACCACTTCTGCGCTCGGCCCTTCCGGCTGGCTGGTTTATTGCTGATAAATCTGGAGCCG
GTGAGCGTGGGTCTCGCGGTATCATTGCAGCACTGGGGCCAGATGGTAAGCCCTCCCGTATCGTAGTTAT
CTACACGACGGGGAGTCAGGCAACTATGGATGAACGAAATAGACAGATCGCTGAGATAGGTGCCTCACTG
ATTAAGCATTGGTAACTGTCAGACCAAGTTTACTCATATATACTTTAGATTGATTTAAAACTTCATTTTT
AATTTAAAAGGATCTAGGTGAAGATCCTTTTTGATAATCTCATGACCAAAATCCCTTAACGTGAGTTTTC
GTTCCACTGAGCGTCAGACCCCGTAGAAAAGATCAAAGGATCTTCTTGAGATCCTTTTTTTCTGCGCGTA
ATCTGCTGCTTGCAAACAAAAAAACCACCGCTACCAGCGGTGGTTTGTTTGCCGGATCAAGAGCTACCAA
CTCTTTTTCCGAAGGTAACTGGCTTCAGCAGAGCGCAGATACCAAATACTGTTCTTCTAGTGTAGCCGTA
GTTAGGCCACCACTTCAAGAACTCTGTAGCACCGCCTACATACCTCGCTCTGCTAATCCTGTTACCAGTG
GCTGCTGCCAGTGGCGATAAGTCGTGTCTTACCGGGTTGGACTCAAGACGATAGTTACCGGATAAGGCGC
AGCGGTCGGGCTGAACGGGGGGTTCGTGCACACAGCCCAGCTTGGAGCGAACGACCTACACCGAACTGAG
ATACCTACAGCGTGAGCTATGAGAAAGCGCCACGCTTCCCGAAGGGAGAAAGGCGGACAGGTATCCGGTA
AGCGGCAGGGTCGGAACAGGAGAGCGCACGAGGGAGCTTCCAGGGGGAAACGCCTGGTATCTTTATAGTC
CTGTCGGGTTTCGCCACCTCTGACTTGAGCGTCGATTTTTGTGATGCTCGTCAGGGGGGCGGAGCCTATG
GAAAAACGCCAGCAACGCGGCCTTTTTACGGTTCCTGGCCTTTTGCTGGCCTTTTGCTCACATGTTCTTT
CCTGCGTTATCCCCTGATTCTGTGGATAACCGTATTACCGCCTTTGAGTGAGCTGATACCGCTCGCCGCA
GCCGAACGACCGAGCGCAGCGAGTCAGTGAGCGAGGAAGCGGAAG
