>Addgene plasmid #84425 | TOPO-BC31 | depositor partial sequence | sequence record 161031 | Primer and barcode sequence
GTAAGCAGTGGGTTCTCTAGTGGCTAAGATCGGAAGAGCGGTTC
