>Addgene plasmid #84425 | TOPO-BC31 | addgene partial sequence | sequence record 163371 | F1ori-R 5'-AGGGAAGAAAGCGAAAGGAG-3'
[65 nt withheld, positions 1-65]
CCATTCGCCATTCAGGCTGCGCAACTGTTGGGAAGGGCGATCGGTGCGGGCCTCTTCGCTATTACGCCAG
CTGGCGAAAGGGGGATGTGCTGCAAGGCGATTAAGTTGGGTAACGCCAGGGTTTTCCCAGTCACGACGTT
GTAAAACGACGGCCAGTGAATTGTAATACGACTCACTATAGGGCGAATTGGGCCCTCTAGATGCATGCTC
GAGCGGCCGCCAGTGTGATGGATATCTGCAGAATTCGCCCTTAAGCAGAAGACGGCATACGAGATCGGTC
TCGGCATTCCTGCTGAACCGCTCTTCCGATCTTAGCCACTAGAGAACCCACTGCTTACAAGGGCGAATTC
CAGCACACTGGCGGCCGTTACTAGTGGATCCGAGCTCGGTACCAAGCTTGATGCATAGCTTGAGTATTCT
ATAGTGTCACCTAAATAGCTTGGCGTAATCATGGTCATAGCTGTTTCCTGTGTGAAATTGTTATCCGCTC
ACAATTCCACACAACATACGAGCCGGAAGCATAAAGTGTAAAGCCTGGGGTGCCTAATGAGTGAGCTAAC
TCACATTAATTGCGTTGCGCTCACTGCCCGCTTTCCAGTCGGGAAACCTGTCGTGCCAGCTGCATTAATG
AATCGGCCAACGCGCGGGGAGAGGCGGTTTGCGTATTGGGCGCTCTTCCGCTTCCTCGCTCACTGACTCG
CTGCGCTCGGTCGTTCG
